>Addgene plasmid #104570 | JG693: CAG-human dLbCpf1(D832A)-NLS-3xHA-3xFLAG-DmrA(X3) | addgene full sequence | sequence record 207307 | Addgene Partial NGS Result
GGTCGACATTGATTATTGACTAGTTATTAATAGTAATCAATTACGGGGTCATTAGTTCATAGCCCATATA
TGGAGTTCCGCGTTACATAACTTACGGTAAATGGCCCGCCTGGCTGACCGCCCAACGACCCCCGCCCATT
GACGTCAATAATGACGTATGTTCCCATAGTAACGCCAATAGGGACTTTCCATTGACGTCAATGGGTGGAC
TATTTACGGTAAACTGCCCACTTGGCAGTACATCAAGTGTATCATATGCCAAGTACGCCCCCTATTGACG
TCAATGACGGTAAATGGCCCGCCTGGCATTATGCCCAGTACATGACCTTATGGGACTTTCCTACTTGGCA
GTACATCTACGTATTAGTCATCGCTATTACCATGGGTCGAGGTGAGCCCCACGTTCTGCTTCACTCTCCC
CATCTCCCCCCCCTCCCCACCCCCAATTTTGTATTTATTTATTTTTTAATTATTTTGTGCAGCGATGGGG
GCGGGGGGGGGGGGGGCGCGCGCCAGGCGGGGCGGGGCGGGGCGAGGGGCGGGGCGGGGCGAGGCGGAGA
GGTGCGGCGGCAGCCAATCAGAGCGGCGCGCTCCGAAAGTTTCCTTTTATGGCGAGGCGGCGGCGGCGGC
GGCCCTATAAAAAGCGAAGCGCGCGGCGGGCGGGAGTCGCTGCGTTGCCTTCGCCCCGTGCCCCGCTCCG
CGCCGCCTCGCGCCGCCCGCCCCGGCTCTGACTGACCGCGTTACTCCCACAGGTGAGCGGGCGGGACGGC
CCTTCTCCTCCGGGCTGTAATTAGCGCTTGGTTTAATGACGGCTCGTTTCTTTTCTGTGGCTGCGTGAAA
GCCTTAAAGGGCTCCGGGAGGGCCCTTTGTGCGGGGGGGAGCGGCTCGGGGGGTGCGTGCGTGTGTGTGT
GCGTGGGGAGCGCCGCGTGCGGCCCGCGCTGCCCGGCGGCTGTGAGCGCTGCGGGCGCGGCGCGGGGCTT
TGTGCGCTCCGCGTGTGCGCGAGGGGAGCGCGGCCGGGGGCGGTGCCCCGCGGTGCGGGGGGGCTGCGAG
GGGAACAAAGGCTGCGTGCGGGGTGTGTGCGTGGGGGGGTGAGCAGGGGGTGTGGGCGCGGCGGTCGGGC
TGTAACCCCCCCCTGCACCCCCCTCCCCGAGTTGCTGAGCACGGCCCGGCTTCGGGTGCGGGGCTCCGTG
CGGGGCGTGGCGCGGGGCTCGCCGTGCCGGGCGGGGGGTGGCGGCAGGTGGGGGTGCCGGGCGGGGCGGG
GCCGCCTCGGGCCGGGGAGGGCTCGGGGGAGGGGCGCGGCGGCCCCGGAGCGCCGGCGGCTGTCGAGGCG
CGGCGAGCCGCAGCCATTGCCTTTTATGGTAATCGTGCGAGAGGGCGCAGGGACTTCCTTTGTCCCAAAT
CTGGCGGAGCCGAAATCTGGGAGGCGCCGCCGCACCCCCTCTAGCGGGCGCGGGCGAAGCGGTGCGGCGC
CGGCAGGAAGGAAATGGGCGGGGAGGGCCTTCGTGCGTCGCCGCGCCGCCGTCCCCTTCTCCATCTCCAG
CCTCGGGGCTGCCGCAGGGGGACGGCTGCCTTCGGGGGGGACGGGGCAGGGCGGGGTTCGGCTTCTGGCG
TGTGACCGGCGGCTCTAGAGCCTCTGCTAACCATGTTCATGCCTTCTTCTTTTTCCTACAGCTCCTGGGC
AACGTGCTGGTTATTGTGCTGTCTCATCATTTTGGCAAAGAATTCTGCAGTCGACGGTACCGCGGGCCCG
GGATCCACCGGTCGCCACCATGAGCAAGCTGGAGAAGTTTACAAACTGCTACTCCCTGTCTAAGACCCTG
AGGTTCAAGGCCATCCCTGTGGGCAAGACCCAGGAGAACATCGACAATAAGCGGCTGCTGGTGGAGGACG
AGAAGAGAGCCGAGGATTATAAGGGCGTGAAGAAGCTGCTGGATCGCTACTATCTGTCTTTTATCAACGA
CGTGCTGCACAGCATCAAGCTGAAGAATCTGAACAATTACATCAGCCTGTTCCGGAAGAAAACCAGAACC
GAGAAGGAGAATAAGGAGCTGGAGAACCTGGAGATCAATCTGCGGAAGGAGATCGCCAAGGCCTTCAAGG
GCAACGAGGGCTACAAGTCCCTGTTTAAGAAGGATATCATCGAGACAATCCTGCCAGAGTTCCTGGACGA
TAAGGACGAGATCGCCCTGGTGAACAGCTTCAATGGCTTTACCACAGCCTTCACCGGCTTCTTTGATAAC
AGAGAGAATATGTTTTCCGAGGAGGCCAAGAGCACATCCATCGCCTTCAGGTGTATCAACGAGAATCTGA
CCCGCTACATCTCTAATATGGACATCTTCGAGAAGGTGGACGCCATCTTTGATAAGCACGAGGTGCAGGA
GATCAAGGAGAAGATCCTGAACAGCGACTATGATGTGGAGGATTTCTTTGAGGGCGAGTTCTTTAACTTT
GTGCTGACACAGGAGGGCATCGACGTGTATAACGCCATCATCGGCGGCTTCGTGACCGAGAGCGGCGAGA
AGATCAAGGGCCTGAACGAGTACATCAACCTGTATAATCAGAAAACCAAGCAGAAGCTGCCTAAGTTTAA
GCCACTGTATAAGCAGGTGCTGAGCGATCGGGAGTCTCTGAGCTTCTACGGCGAGGGCTATACATCCGAT
GAGGAGGTGCTGGAGGTGTTTAGAAACACCCTGAACAAGAACAGCGAGATCTTCAGCTCCATCAAGAAGC
TGGAGAAGCTGTTCAAGAATTTTGACGAGTACTCTAGCGCCGGCATCTTTGTGAAGAACGGCCCCGCCAT
CAGCACAATCTCCAAGGATATCTTCGGCGAGTGGAACGTGATCCGGGACAAGTGGAATGCCGAGTATGAC
GATATCCACCTGAAGAAGAAGGCCGTGGTGACCGAGAAGTACGAGGACGATCGGAGAAAGTCCTTCAAGA
AGATCGGCTCCTTTTCTCTGGAGCAGCTGCAGGAGTACGCCGACGCCGATCTGTCTGTGGTGGAGAAGCT
GAAGGAGATCATCATCCAGAAGGTGGATGAGATCTACAAGGTGTATGGCTCCTCTGAGAAGCTGTTCGAC
GCCGATTTTGTGCTGGAGAAGAGCCTGAAGAAGAACGACGCCGTGGTGGCCATCATGAAGGACCTGCTGG
ATTCTGTGAAGAGCTTCGAGAATTACATCAAGGCCTTCTTTGGCGAGGGCAAGGAGACAAACAGGGACGA
GTCCTTCTATGGCGATTTTGTGCTGGCCTACGACATCCTGCTGAAGGTGGACCACATCTACGATGCCATC
CGCAATTATGTGACCCAGAAGCCCTACTCTAAGGATAAGTTCAAGCTGTATTTTCAGAACCCTCAGTTCA
TGGGCGGCTGGGACAAGGATAAGGAGACAGACTATCGGGCCACCATCCTGAGATACGGCTCCAAGTACTA
TCTGGCCATCATGGATAAGAAGTACGCCAAGTGCCTGCAGAAGATCGACAAGGACGATGTGAACGGCAAT
TACGAGAAGATCAACTATAAGCTGCTGCCCGGCCCTAATAAGATGCTGCCAAAGGTGTTCTTTTCTAAGA
AGTGGATGGCCTACTATAACCCCAGCGAGGACATCCAGAAGATCTACAAGAATGGCACATTCAAGAAGGG
CGATATGTTTAACCTGAATGACTGTCACAAGCTGATCGACTTCTTTAAGGATAGCATCTCCCGGTATCCA
AAGTGGTCCAATGCCTACGATTTCAACTTTTCTGAGACAGAGAAGTATAAGGACATCGCCGGCTTTTACA
GAGAGGTGGAGGAGCAGGGCTATAAGGTGAGCTTCGAGTCTGCCAGCAAGAAGGAGGTGGATAAGCTGGT
GGAGGAGGGCAAGCTGTATATGTTCCAGATCTATAACAAGGACTTTTCCGATAAGTCTCACGGCACACCC
AATCTGCACACCATGTACTTCAAGCTGCTGTTTGACGAGAACAATCACGGACAGATCAGGCTGAGCGGAG
GAGCAGAGCTGTTCATGAGGCGCGCCTCCCTGAAGAAGGAGGAGCTGGTGGTGCACCCAGCCAACTCCCC
TATCGCCAACAAGAATCCAGATAATCCCAAGAAAACCACAACCCTGTCCTACGACGTGTATAAGGATAAG
AGGTTTTCTGAGGACCAGTACGAGCTGCACATCCCAATCGCCATCAATAAGTGCCCCAAGAACATCTTCA
AGATCAATACAGAGGTGCGCGTGCTGCTGAAGCACGACGATAACCCCTATGTGATCGGCATCGCCAGGGG
CGAGCGCAATCTGCTGTATATCGTGGTGGTGGACGGCAAGGGCAACATCGTGGAGCAGTATTCCCTGAAC
GAGATCATCAACAACTTCAACGGCATCAGGATCAAGACAGATTACCACTCTCTGCTGGACAAGAAGGAGA
AGGAGAGGTTCGAGGCCCGCCAGAACTGGACCTCCATCGAGAATATCAAGGAGCTGAAGGCCGGCTATAT
CTCTCAGGTGGTGCACAAGATCTGCGAGCTGGTGGAGAAGTACGATGCCGTGATCGCCCTGGAGGACCTG
AACTCTGGCTTTAAGAATAGCCGCGTGAAGGTGGAGAAGCAGGTGTATCAGAAGTTCGAGAAGATGCTGA
TCGATAAGCTGAACTACATGGTGGACAAGAAGTCTAATCCTTGTGCAACAGGCGGCGCCCTGAAGGGCTA
TCAGATCACCAATAAGTTCGAGAGCTTTAAGTCCATGTCTACCCAGAACGGCTTCATCTTTTACATCCCT
GCCTGGCTGACATCCAAGATCGATCCATCTACCGGCTTTGTGAACCTGCTGAAAACCAAGTATACCAGCA
TCGCCGATTCCAAGAAGTTCATCAGCTCCTTTGACAGGATCATGTACGTGCCCGAGGAGGATCTGTTCGA
GTTTGCCCTGGACTATAAGAACTTCTCTCGCACAGACGCCGATTACATCAAGAAGTGGAAGCTGTACTCC
TACGGCAACCGGATCAGAATCTTCCGGAATCCTAAGAAGAACAACGTGTTCGACTGGGAGGAGGTGTGCC
TGACCAGCGCCTATAAGGAGCTGTTCAACAAGTACGGCATCAATTATCAGCAGGGCGATATCAGAGCCCT
GCTGTGCGAGCAGTCCGACAAGGCCTTCTACTCTAGCTTTATGGCCCTGATGAGCCTGATGCTGCAGATG
CGGAACAGCATCACAGGCCGCACCGACGTGGATTTTCTGATCAGCCCTGTGAAGAACTCCGACGGCATCT
TCTACGATAGCCGGAACTATGAGGCCCAGGAGAATGCCATCCTGCCAAAGAACGCCGACGCCAATGGCGC
CTATAACATCGCCAGAAAGGTGCTGTGGGCCATCGGCCAGTTCAAGAAGGCCGAGGACGAGAAGCTGGAT
AAGGTGAAGATCGCCATCTCTAACAAGGAGTGGCTGGAGTACGCCCAGACCAGCGTGAAGCACAAAAGGC
CGGCGGCCACGAAAAAGGCCGGCCAGGCAAAAAAGAAAAAGGGATCCTACCCATACGATGTTCCAGATTA
CGCTTATCCCTACGACGTGCCTGATTATGCATACCCATATGATGTCCCCGACTATGCCTCGAGCGACTAC
AAAGACCATGACGGTGATTATAAAGATCATGACATCGATTACAAGGATGACGATGACAAGGCTGCAGGAG
GCGGTGGAAGCGGGAGGGGAGTGCAGGTGGAAACCATCTCCCCAGGAGACGGGCGCACCTTCCCCAAGCG
CGGCCAGACCTGCGTGGTGCACTACACCGGGATGCTTGAAGATGGAAAGAAATTTGATTCCTCCCGGGAC
AGAAACAAGCCCTTTAAGTTTATGCTAGGCAAGCAGGAGGTGATCCGAGGCTGGGAAGAAGGGGTTGCCC
AGATGAGTGTGGGTCAGAGAGCCAAACTGACTATATCTCCAGATTATGCCTATGGTGCCACTGGGCACCC
AGGCATCATCCCACCACATGCCACTCTCGTCTTCGATGTGGAGCTTCTAAAACTGGAAGGATCTGGTGGA
AGCGGGAGGGGAGTGCAGGTGGAAACCATCTCCCCAGGAGACGGGCGCACCTTCCCCAAGCGCGGCCAGA
CCTGCGTGGTGCACTACACCGGGATGCTTGAAGATGGAAAGAAATTTGATTCCTCCCGGGACAGAAACAA
GCCCTTTAAGTTTATGCTAGGCAAGCAGGAGGTGATCCGAGGCTGGGAAGAAGGGGTTGCCCAGATGAGT
GTGGGTCAGAGAGCCAAACTGACTATATCTCCAGATTATGCCTATGGTGCCACTGGGCACCCAGGCATCA
TCCCACCACATGCCACTCTCGTCTTCGATGTGGAGCTTCTAAAACTGGAAGGTTCTAGGGGAGTGCAGGT
GGAAACCATCTCCCCAGGAGACGGGCGCACCTTCCCCAAGCGCGGCCAGACCTGCGTGGTGCACTACACC
GGGATGCTTGAAGATGGAAAGAAATTTGATTCCTCCCGGGACAGAAACAAGCCCTTTAAGTTTATGCTAG
GCAAGCAGGAGGTGATCCGAGGCTGGGAAGAAGGGGTTGCCCAGATGAGTGTGGGTCAGAGAGCCAAACT
GACTATATCTCCAGATTATGCCTATGGTGCCACTGGGCACCCAGGCATCATCCCACCACATGCCACTCTC
GTCTTCGATGTGGAGCTTCTAAAACTGGAAGGATAAGCGGCCGCACTCCTCAGGTGCAGGCTGCCTATCA
GAAGGTGGTGGCTGGTGTGGCCAATGCCCTGGCTCACAAATACCACTGAGATCTTTTTCCCTCTGCCAAA
AATTATGGGGACATCATGAAGCCCCTTGAGCATCTGACTTCTGGCTAATAAAGGAAATTTATTTTCATTG
CAATAGTGTGTTGGAATTTTTTGTGTCTCTCACTCGGAAGGACATATGGGAGGGCAAATCATTTAAAACA
TCAGAATGAGTATTTGGTTTAGAGTTTGGCAACATATGCCCATATGCTGGCTGCCATGAACAAAGGTTGG
CTATAAAGAGGTCATCAGTATATGAAACAGCCCCCTGCTGTCCATTCCTTATTCCATAGAAAAGCCTTGA
CTTGAGGTTAGATTTTTTTTATATTTTGTTTTGTGTTATTTTTTTCTTTAACATCCCTAAAATTTTCCTT
ACATGTTTTACTAGCCAGATTTTTCCTCCTCTCCTGACTACTCCCAGTCATAGCTGTCCCTCTTCTCTTA
TGGAGATCCCTCGACCTGCAGCCCAAGCTTGGCGTAATCATGGTCATAGCTGTTTCCTGTGTGAAATTGT
TATCCGCTCACAATTCCACACAACATACGAGCCGGAAGCATAAAGTGTAAAGCCTGGGGTGCCTAATGAG
TGAGCTAACTCACATTAATTGCGTTGCGCTCACTGCCCGCTTTCCAGTCGGGAAACCTGTCGTGCCAGCG
GATCCGCATCTCAATTAGTCAGCAACCATAGTCCCGCCCCTAACTCCGCCCATCCCGCCCCTAACTCCGC
CCAGTTCCGCCCATTCTCCGCCCCATGGCTGACTAATTTTTTTTATTTATGCAGAGGCCGAGGCCGCCTC
GGCCTCTGAGCTATTCCAGAAGTAGTGAGGAGGCTTTTTTGGAGGCCTAGGCTTTTGCAAAAAGCTAACT
TGTTTATTGCAGCTTATAATGGTTACAAATAAAGCAATAGCATCACAAATTTCACAAATAAAGCATTTTT
TTCACTGCATTCTAGTTGTGGTTTGTCCAAACTCATCAATGTATCTTATCATGTCTGGATCCGCTGCATT
AATGAATCGGCCAACGCGCGGGGAGAGGCGGTTTGCGTATTGGGCGCTCTTCCGCTTCCTCGCTCACTGA
CTCGCTGCGCTCGGTCGTTCGGCTGCGGCGAGCGGTATCAGCTCACTCAAAGGCGGTAATACGGTTATCC
ACAGAATCAGGGGATAACGCAGGAAAGAACATGTGAGCAAAAGGCCAGCAAAAGGCCAGGAACCGTAAAA
AGGCCGCGTTGCTGGCGTTTTTCCATAGGCTCCGCCCCCCTGACGAGCATCACAAAAATCGACGCTCAAG
TCAGAGGTGGCGAAACCCGACAGGACTATAAAGATACCAGGCGTTTCCCCCTGGAAGCTCCCTCGTGCGC
TCTCCTGTTCCGACCCTGCCGCTTACCGGATACCTGTCCGCCTTTCTCCCTTCGGGAAGCGTGGCGCTTT
CTCATAGCTCACGCTGTAGGTATCTCAGTTCGGTGTAGGTCGTTCGCTCCAAGCTGGGCTGTGTGCACGA
ACCCCCCGTTCAGCCCGACCGCTGCGCCTTATCCGGTAACTATCGTCTTGAGTCCAACCCGGTAAGACAC
GACTTATCGCCACTGGCAGCAGCCACTGGTAACAGGATTAGCAGAGCGAGGTATGTAGGCGGTGCTACAG
AGTTCTTGAAGTGGTGGCCTAACTACGGCTACACTAGAAGAACAGTATTTGGTATCTGCGCTCTGCTGAA
GCCAGTTACCTTCGGAAAAAGAGTTGGTAGCTCTTGATCCGGCAAACAAACCACCGCTGGTAGCGGTGGT
TTTTTTGTTTGCAAGCAGCAGATTACGCGCAGAAAAAAAGGATCTCAAGAAGATCCTTTGATCTTTTCTA
CGGGGTCTGACGCTCAGTGGAACGAAAACTCACGTTAAGGGATTTTGGTCATGAGATTATCAAAAAGGAT
CTTCACCTAGATCCTTTTAAATTAAAAATGAAGTTTTAAATCAATCTAAAGTATATATGAGTAAACTTGG
TCTGACAGTTACCAATGCTTAATCAGTGAGGCACCTATCTCAGCGATCTGTCTATTTCGTTCATCCATAG
TTGCCTGACTCCCCGTCGTGTAGATAACTACGATACGGGAGGGCTTACCATCTGGCCCCAGTGCTGCAAT
GATACCGCGAGACCCACGCTCACCGGCTCCAGATTTATCAGCAATAAACCAGCCAGCCGGAAGGGCCGAG
CGCAGAAGTGGTCCTGCAACTTTATCCGCCTCCATCCAGTCTATTAATTGTTGCCGGGAAGCTAGAGTAA
GTAGTTCGCCAGTTAATAGTTTGCGCAACGTTGTTGCCATTGCTACAGGCATCGTGGTGTCACGCTCGTC
GTTTGGTATGGCTTCATTCAGCTCCGGTTCCCAACGATCAAGGCGAGTTACATGATCCCCCATGTTGTGC
AAAAAAGCGGTTAGCTCCTTCGGTCCTCCGATCGTTGTCAGAAGTAAGTTGGCCGCAGTGTTATCACTCA
TGGTTATGGCAGCACTGCATAATTCTCTTACTGTCATGCCATCCGTAAGATGCTTTTCTGTGACTGGTGA
GTACTCAACCAAGTCATTCTGAGAATAGTGTATGCGGCGACCGAGTTGCTCTTGCCCGGCGTCAATACGG
GATAATACCGCGCCACATAGCAGAACTTTAAAAGTGCTCATCATTGGAAAACGTTCTTCGGGGCGAAAAC
TCTCAAGGATCTTACCGCTGTTGAGATCCAGTTCGATGTAACCCACTCGTGCACCCAACTGATCTTCAGC
ATCTTTTACTTTCACCAGCGTTTCTGGGTGAGCAAAAACAGGAAGGCAAAATGCCGCAAAAAAGGGAATA
AGGGCGACACGGAAATGTTGAATACTCATACTCTTCCTTTTTCAATATTATTGAAGCATTTATCAGGGTT
ATTGTCTCATGAGCGGATACATATTTGAATGTATTTAGAAAAATAAACAAATAGGGGTTCCGCGCACATT
TCCCCGAAAAGTGCCACCTG
Features (pLannotate 1.2.2; 24 found; start..end, strand, type, name):
      5..384     +  enhancer       CMV enhancer: human cytomegalovirus immediate early enhancer
    387..662     +  promoter       chicken β-actin promoter: No description available
    663..1671    +  intron         chimeric intron: chimera between introns from chicken β-actin and rabbit β-globin
   1720..1756    +  misc_feature   MCS (fragment): multiple cloning site
   1770..5453    +  CDS            LbCpf1: CRISPR-associated protein from Lachnospiraceae bacterium ND2006 (Zetsche et al., 2015)
   5454..5501    +  CDS            nucleoplasmin NLS: bipartite nuclear localization signal from nucleoplasmin
   5508..5588    +  CDS            3xHA: three tandem HA epitope tags
   5595..5660    +  CDS            3xFLAG: three tandem FLAG® epitope tags, followed by an enterokinase cleavage site
   5688..6008    +  CDS            DmrB: F36V mutant of FK506-binding protein FKBP12 binds synthetic ligands that do not bind wild-type FKBP
   6030..6350    +  CDS            DmrB: F36V mutant of FK506-binding protein FKBP12 binds synthetic ligands that do not bind wild-type FKBP
   6360..6680    +  CDS            DmrB: F36V mutant of FK506-binding protein FKBP12 binds synthetic ligands that do not bind wild-type FKBP
   6695..6766    +  CDS            HBB (fragment): HBB_PONPY - Experimental evidence at transcript level: Swiss-Prot protein existence level 2. Involved in oxygen transport from the lung to the various peripheral tissues. From Pongo pygmaeus (Bornean orangutan).
   6837..6892    +  polyA_signal   β-globin poly(A) signal: rabbit β-globin polyadenylation signal (Gil and Proudfoot, 1987)
   7277..7293    -  protein_bind   lac operator: The lac repressor binds to the lac operator to inhibit transcription in E. coli. This inhibition can be relieved by adding lactose or isopropyl-β-D-thiogalactopyranoside (IPTG). lac repressor encoded by lacI
   7301..7331    -  promoter       lac promoter: promoter for the E. coli lac operon
   7346..7367    -  protein_bind   CAP binding site: CAP binding activates transcription in the presence of cAMP. E. coli catabolite activator protein
   7380..7419    -  CDS            lacI (fragment): lac repressor; lacI; The lac repressor binds to the lac operator to inhibit transcription in E. coli. This inhibition can be relieved by adding lactose or isopropyl-β-D-thiogalactopyranoside (IPTG).
   7426..7448    +  promoter       SV40 promoter (fragment): SV40 enhancer and early promoter
   7472..7607    +  rep_origin     SV40 ori: SV40 origin of replication
   7627..7761    +  polyA_signal   SV40 poly(A) signal: SV40 polyadenylation signal
   7763..7817    -  CDS            lacI (fragment): lac repressor; lacI; The lac repressor binds to the lac operator to inhibit transcription in E. coli. This inhibition can be relieved by adding lactose or isopropyl-β-D-thiogalactopyranoside (IPTG).
   8000..8588    -  rep_origin     ori: high-copy-number ColE1/pMB1/pBR322/pUC origin of replication
   8759..9619    -  CDS            AmpR: β-lactamase; bla; confers resistance to ampicillin, carbenicillin, and related antibiotics
   9620..9724    -  promoter       AmpR promoter: bla
