[The description below was written by a language model from this plasmid's Addgene catalogue record and pLannotate feature annotations shown in this document.]
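Description:
JG693: CAG-human dLbCpf1(D832A)-NLS-3xHA-3xFLAG-DmrA(X3) is a mammalian expression plasmid of about 9.75 kb, built by Gibson assembly in the pCAG-GFP backbone. It is propagated in E. coli through a high-copy ColE1/pUC-type origin and selected with ampicillin via the β-lactamase gene and its native promoter. The backbone also carries remnants of a lac promoter/operator region, an SV40 origin of replication and an SV40 polyadenylation signal. The SV40 origin can support episomal replication in cells that express large T antigen.

The payload is driven by the composite CAG promoter, annotated here as the CMV immediate-early enhancer, the chicken β-actin promoter and a chimeric β-actin/β-globin intron. Transcripts terminate at a rabbit β-globin poly(A) signal. The open reading frame encodes human codon-optimised Cpf1 (Cas12a) from Lachnospiraceae bacterium carrying the D832A mutation, which abolishes nuclease activity while leaving crRNA-guided DNA binding intact. It is followed in frame by a bipartite nucleoplasmin NLS, 3xHA and 3xFLAG epitope tags, and three tandem FKBP12-derived dimerisation domains. The catalogue names these domains DmrA, whereas the automated annotation labels them DmrB (the F36V FKBP variant). This probably reflects the close sequence similarity of the two domains, and the record does not resolve the difference.

DmrA domains heterodimerise with DmrC-tagged partners when a small-molecule ligand is present. The construct therefore serves as the DNA-targeting half of a drug-inducible system, in which dLbCpf1 recruits separately expressed effector domains to sites specified by crRNAs. The associated publication concerns inducible and multiplex gene regulation with Cpf1-based transcription factors. No crRNA cassette or effector is annotated on this plasmid, so those components must be supplied separately.
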