Addgene plasmid #104570: JG693: CAG-human dLbCpf1(D832A)-NLS-3xHA-3xFLAG-DmrA(X3)
Purpose: Mammalian expression vector for catalytically inactive Cpf1 from Lachnospiraceae bacterium (dLbCpf1) fused to three DmrA domains
Depositing lab: Keith Joung. Depositing organization: Massachusetts General Hospital. Publication: Inducible and multiplex gene regulation using CRISPR-Cpf1-based transcription factors. Tak YE, Kleinstiver BP, Nunez JK, Hsu JY, Horng JE, Gong J, Weissman JS, Joung JK. Nat Methods. 2017 Oct 30. doi: 10.1038/nmeth.4483. PubMed 29083402.
Backbone
  Vector backbone: pCAG-GFP
  Backbone manufacturer: Cepko lab (Addgene plasmid # 11179)
  Vector type: Mammalian Expression
Growth in bacteria
  Bacterial resistance: Ampicillin, 100 μg/mL
  Growth temperature: 37°C
  Growth strain: NEB Stable
  Copy number: High Copy
Gene/Insert
  Gene/Insert name: dLbCpf1(D832A)-DmrA(x3) (alt name: human codon optimized ‘dead’ Cpf1 fused to three DmrA domains)
  Species: Lachnospiraceae bacterium
  Mutation: D832A
  Promoter: CAG
  Tag / fusion protein: NLS (C terminal on insert); 3x HA (C terminal on insert); 3x FLAG (C terminal on insert)
  Cloning method: Gibson Cloning
  Sequencing primers: 5′ pCAG-F (5'-GCAACGTGCTGGTTATTGTG-3'); 3′ oBK23-R (5'-CAGAGGGAAAAAGATCTCAGTGG-3')
Terms and licenses: Academic/Nonprofit Terms; Industry Terms: Not Available to Industry
How to cite: JG693: CAG-human dLbCpf1(D832A)-NLS-3xHA-3xFLAG-DmrA(X3) was a gift from Keith Joung (Addgene plasmid # 104570 ; http://n2t.net/addgene:104570 ; RRID:Addgene_104570)
